>Addgene plasmid #226165 | (attB) tdMCP-tagged BRaf | addgene full sequence | sequence record 451900 | Addgene NGS Result
CCCAGTCACGACGTTGTAAAACGACGGCCAGTGAATTGTAATACGACTCACTATAGGGCGAATTGGGTAC
CGGGCCCCCCCGCATGCACTAGTCCCGGCTTGTCGACGACGGCGGTCTCCGTCGTCAGGATCATCGCCCT
TAAGCTTGCCGCCACCATGGATTATAAAGATCATGACGGGGACTATAAGGATCACGATATTGACTACAAG
GATGACGACGACAAAGGTTCTGGCAGTGGCAGCGGAGCTTCTAACTTTACTCAGTTCGTTCTCGTCGACA
ATGGCGGAACTGGCGACGTGACTGTCGCCCCAAGCAACTTCGCTAACGGGATCGCTGAATGGATCAGCTC
TAACTCGCGTTCACAGGCTTACAAAGTAACCTGTAGCGTTCGTCAGAGCTCTGCGCAGAATCGCAAATAC
ACCATCAAAGTCGAGGTGCCTAAAGGCGCCTGGCGTTCGTACTTAAATATGGAACTAACCATTCCAATTT
TCGCCACGAATTCCGACTGCGAGCTTATTGTTAAGGCAATGCAAGGTCTCCTAAAAGATGGAAACCCGAT
TCCCTCAGCAATCGCAGCAAACTCCGGCATCTACGCAATGGCTTCTAACTTTACTCAGTTCGTTCTCGTC
GACAATGGCGGAACTGGCGACGTGACTGTCGCCCCAAGCAACTTCGCTAACGGGATCGCTGAATGGATCA
GCTCTAACTCGCGTTCACAGGCTTACAAAGTAACCTGTAGCGTTCGTCAGAGCTCTGCGCAGAATCGCAA
ATACACCATCAAAGTCGAGGTGCCTAAAGGCGCCTGGCGTTCGTACTTAAATATGGAACTAACCATTCCA
ATTTTCGCCACGAATTCCGACTGCGAGCTTATTGTTAAGGCAATGCAAGGTCTCCTAAAAGATGGAAACC
CGATTCCCTCAGCAATCGCAGCAAACTCCGGCATCTACGGCTCCGGAGGCTCTGGTAGCGGATCTGGTGG
CGCGGCGCTGAGCGGTGGCGGTGGTGGCGGCGCGGAGCCGGGCCAGGCTCTGTTCAACGGGGACATGGAG
CCCGAGGCCGGCGCCGGCGCCGGCGCCGCGGCCTCTTCGGCTGCGGACCCTGCCATTCCGGAGGAGGTGT
GGAATATCAAACAAATGATTAAGTTGACACAGGAACATATAGAGGCCCTATTGGACAAATTTGGTGGGGA
GCATAATCCACCATCAATATATCTGGAGGCCTATGAAGAATACACCAGCAAGCTAGATGCACTCCAACAA
AGAGAACAACAGTTATTGGAATCTCTGGGGAACGGAACTGATTTTTCTGTTTCTAGCTCTGCATCAATGG
ATACCGTTACATCTTCTTCCTCTTCTAGCCTTTCAGTGCTACCTTCATCTCTTTCAGTTTTTCAAAATCC
CACAGATGTGGCACGGAGCAACCCCAAGTCACCACAAAAACCTATCGTTAGAGTCTTCCTGCCCAACAAA
CAGAGGACAGTGGTACCTGCAAGGTGTGGAGTTACAGTCCGAGACAGTCTAAAGAAAGCACTGATGATGA
GAGGTCTAATCCCAGAGTGCTGTGCTGTTTACAGAATTCAGGATGGAGAGAAGAAACCAATTGGTTGGGA
CACTGATATTTCCTGGCTTACTGGAGAAGAATTGCATGTGGAAGTGTTGGAGAATGTTCCACTTACAACA
CACAACTTTGTACGAAAAACGTTTTTCACCTTAGCATTTTGTGACTTTTGTCGAAAGCTGCTTTTCCAGG
GTTTCCGCTGTCAAACATGTGGTTATAAATTTCACCAGCGTTGTAGTACAGAAGTTCCACTGATGTGTGT
TAATTATGACCAACTTGATTTGCTGTTTGTCTCCAAGTTCTTTGAACACCACCCAATACCACAGGAAGAG
GCGTCCTTAGCAGAGACTGCCCTAACATCTGGATCATCCCCTTCCGCACCCGCCTCGGACTCTATTGGGC
CCCAAATTCTCACCAGTCCGTCTCCTTCAAAATCCATTCCAATTCCACAGCCCTTCCGACCAGCAGATGA
AGATCATCGAAATCAATTTGGGCAACGAGACCGATCCTCATCAGCTCCCAATGTGCATATAAACACAATA
GAACCTGTCAATATTGATGACTTGATTAGAGACCAAGGATTTCGTGGTGATGGAGGATCAACCACAGGTT
TGTCTGCTACCCCCCCTGCCTCATTACCTGGCTCACTAACTAACGTGAAAGCCTTACAGAAATCTCCAGG
ACCTCAGCGAGAAAGGAAGTCATCTTCATCCTCAGAAGACAGGAATCGAATGAAAACACTTGGTAGACGG
GACTCGAGTGATGATTGGGAGATTCCTGATGGGCAGATTACAGTGGGACAAAGAATTGGATCTGGATCAT
TTGGAACAGTCTACAAGGGAAAGTGGCATGGTGATGTGGCAGTGAAAATGTTGAATGTGACAGCACCTAC
ACCTCAGCAGTTACAAGCCTTCAAAAATGAAGTAGGAGTACTCAGGAAAACACGACATGTGAATATCCTA
CTCTTCATGGGCTATTCCACAAAGCCACAACTGGCTATTGTTACCCAGTGGTGTGAGGGCTCCAGCTTGT
ATCACCATCTCCATATCATTGAGACCAAATTTGAGATGATCAAACTTATAGATATTGCACGACAGACTGC
ACAGGGCATGGATTACTTACACGCCAAGTCAATCATCCACAGAGACCTCAAGAGTAATAATATATTTCTT
CATGAAGACCTCACAGTAAAAATAGGTGATTTTGGTCTAGCTACAGTGAAATCTCGATGGAGTGGGTCCC
ATCAGTTTGAACAGTTGTCTGGATCCATTTTGTGGATGGCACCAGAAGTCATCAGAATGCAAGATAAAAA
TCCATACAGCTTTCAGTCAGATGTATATGCATTTGGAATTGTTCTGTATGAATTGATGACTGGACAGTTA
CCTTATTCAAACATCAACAACAGGGACCAGATAATTTTTATGGTGGGACGAGGATACCTGTCTCCAGATC
TCAGTAAGGTACGGAGTAACTGTCCAAAAGCCATGAAGAGATTAATGGCAGAGTGCCTCAAAAAGAAAAG
AGATGAGAGACCACTCTTTCCCCAAATTCTCGCCTCTATTGAGCTGCTGGCCCGCTCATTGCCAAAAATT
CACCGCAGTGCATCAGAACCCTCCTTGAATCGGGCTGGTTTCCAAACAGAGGATTTTAGTCTATATGCTT
GTGCTTCTCCAAAAACACCCATCCAGGCAGGGGGATATGGTGCGTTTCCTGTCCACTGACATTGGAAGTG
GATAACTCGAGCATGCATCTAGAGGGCCCGTTTAAACGCTAGCGGGATCCACCGGATCTAGATAACTGAT
CACTGTGGAATCAGAGAGACTGCCCCTCTCCCTCTCCCCCCCCTAACGTTACTGGCCGAAGCCGCTTGGA
ATAAGGCCGGTGTGCGTTTGTCTATATGTTATTTTCCACCATATTGCCGTCTTTTGGCAATGTGAGGGCC
CGGAAACCTGGCCCTGTCTTCTTGACGAGCATTCCTAGGGGTCTTTCCCCTCTCGCCAAAGGAATGCAAG
GTCTGTTGAATGTCGTGAAGGAAGCAGTTCCTCTGGAAGCTTCTTGAAGACAAACAACGTCTGTAGCGAC
CCTTTGCAGGCAGCGGAACCCCCCACCTGGCGACAGGTGCCTCTGCGGCCAAAAGCCACGTGTATAAGAT
ACACCTGCAAAGGCGGCACAACCCCAGTGCCACGTTGTGAGTTGGATAGTTGTGGAAAGAGTCAAATGGC
TCTCCTCAAGCGTATTCAACAAGGGGCTGAAGGATGCCCAGAAGGTACCCCATTGTATGGGATCTGATCT
GGGGCCTCGGTGCACATGCTTTACATGTGTTTAGTCGAGGTTAAAAAAACGTCTAGGCCCCCCGAACCAC
GGGGACGTGGTTTTCCTTTGAAAAACACGATGATAATATGGCCACAACCATGGTGAGCAAGGGCGAGGAG
GATAACATGGCCATCATCAAGGAGTTCATGCGCTTCAAGGTGCACATGGAGGGCTCCGTGAACGGCCACG
AGTTCGAGATCGAGGGCGAGGGCGAGGGCCGCCCCTACGAGGGCACCCAGACCGCCAAGCTGAAGGTGAC
CAAGGGTGGCCCCCTGCCCTTCGCCTGGGACATCCTGTCCCCTCAGTTCATGTACGGCTCCAAGGCCTAC
GTGAAGCACCCCGCCGACATCCCCGACTACTTGAAGCTGTCCTTCCCCGAGGGCTTCAAGTGGGAGCGCG
TGATGAACTTCGAGGACGGCGGCGTGGTGACCGTGACCCAGGACTCCTCCCTGCAGGACGGCGAGTTCAT
CTACAAGGTGAAGCTGCGCGGCACCAACTTCCCCTCCGACGGCCCCGTAATGCAGAAGAAGACCATGGGC
TGGGAGGCCTCCTCCGAGCGGATGTACCCCGAGGACGGCGCCCTGAAGGGCGAGATCAAGCAGAGGCTGA
AGCTGAAGGACGGCGGCCACTACGACGCTGAGGTCAAGACCACCTACAAGGCCAAGAAGCCCGTGCAGCT
GCCCGGCGCCTACAACGTCAACATCAAGTTGGACATCACCTCCCACAACGAGGACTACACCATCGTGGAA
CAGTACGAACGCGCCGAGGGCCGCCACTCCACCGGCGGCAGCGGAGCTACTAACTTCAGCCTGCTGAAGC
AGGCTGGAGACGTGGAGGAGAACCCTGGACCTACCGAGTACAAGCCCACGGTGCGCCTCGCCACCCGCGA
CGACGTCCCCAGGGCCGTACGCACCCTCGCCGCCGCGTTCGCCGACTACCCCGCCACGCGCCACACCGTC
GATCCGGACCGCCACATCGAGCGGGTCACCGAGCTGCAAGAACTCTTCCTCACGCGCGTCGGGCTCGACA
TCGGCAAGGTGTGGGTCGCGGACGACGGCGCCGCGGTGGCGGTCTGGACCACGCCGGAGAGCGTCGAAGC
GGGGGCGGTGTTCGCCGAGATCGGCCCGCGCATGGCCGAGTTGAGCGGTTCCCGGCTGGCCGCGCAGCAA
CAGATGGAAGGCCTCCTGGCGCCGCACCGGCCCAAGGAGCCCGCGTGGTTCCTGGCCACCGTCGGCGTCT
CGCCCGACCACCAGGGCAAGGGTCTGGGCAGCGCCGTCGTGCTCCCCGGAGTGGAGGCGGCCGAGCGCGC
CGGGGTGCCCGCCTTCCTGGAGACCTCCGCGCCCCGCAACCTCCCCTTCTACGAGCGGCTCGGCTTCACC
GTCACCGCCGACGTCGAGGTGCCCGAAGGACCGCGCACCTGGTGCATGACCCGCAAGTAATAGGGATCCT
GATCATAATCAGCCATACCACATTTGTAGAGGTTTTACTTGCTTTAAAAAACCTCCCACACCTCCCCCTG
AACCTGAAACATAAAATGAATGCAATTGTTGTTGTTAACTTGTTTATTGCAGCTTATAATGGTTACAAAT
AAAGCAATAGCATCACAAATTTCACAAATAAAGCATTTTTTTCACTGCATTCTAGTTGTGGTTTGTCCAA
ACTCATCAATGTATCTTAGGAGATCCCCTTTAGTGAGGGTTAATTTCGAGCTTGGCGTAATCATGGTCAT
AGCTGTTTCCTGTGTGAAATTGTTATCCGCTCACAATTCCACACAACATACGAGCCGGAAGCATAAAGTG
TAAAGCCTGGGGTGCCTAATGAGTGAGCTAACTCACATTAATTGCGTTGCGCTCACTGCCCGCTTTCCAG
TCGGGAAACCTGTCGTGCCAGCTGCATTAATGAATCGGCCAACGCGCGGGGAGAGGCGGTTTGCGTATTG
GGCGCTCTTCCGCTTCCTCGCTCACTGACTCGCTGCACTCGGTCGTTCGGCTGCGGCGAGCGGTATCAGC
TCACTCAAAGGCGGTAATACGGTTATCCACAGAATCAGGGGATAACGCAGGAAAGAACATGTGAGCAAAA
GGCCAGCAAAAGGCCAGGAACCGTAAAAAGGCCGCGTTGCTGGCGTTTTTCCATAGGCTCCGCCCCCCTG
ACGAGCATCACAAAAATCGACGCTCAAGTCAGAGGTGGCGAAACCCGACAGGACTATAAAGATACCAGGC
GTTTCCCCCTGGAAGCTCCCTCGTGCGCTCTCCTGTTCCGACCCTGCCGCTTACCGGATACCTGTCCGCC
TTTCTCCCTTCGGGAAGCGTGGCGCTTTCTCATAGCTCACGCTGTAGGTATCTCAGTTCGGTGTAGGTCG
TTCGCTCCAAGCTGGGCTGTGTGCACGAACCCCCCGTTCAGCCCGACCGCTGCGCCTTATCCGGTAACTA
TCGTCTTGAGTCCAACCCGGTAAGACACGACTTATCGCCACTGGCAGCAGCCACTGGTAACAGGATTAGC
AGAGCGAGGTATGTAGGCGGTGCTACAGAGTTCTTGAAGTGGTGGCCTAACTACGGCTACACTAGAAGAA
CAGTATTTGGTATCTGCGCTCTGCTGAAGCCAGTTACCTTCGGAAAAAGAGTTGGTAGCTCTTGATCCGG
CAAACAAACCACCGCTGGTAGCGGTGGTTTTTTTGTTTGCAAGCAGCAGATTACGCGCAGAAAAAAAGGA
TCTCAAGAAGATCCTTTGATCTTTTCTACGGGGTCTGACGCTCAGTGGAACGAAAACTCACGTTAAGGGA
TTTTGGTCATGAGATTATCAAAAAGGATCTTCACCTAGATCCTTTTAAATTAAAAATGAAGTTTTAAATC
AATCTAAAGTATATATGAGTAAACTTGGTCTGACAGTTACCAATGCTTAATCAGTGAGGCACCTATCTCA
GCGATCTGTCTATTTCGTTCATCCATAGTTGCCTGACTCCCCGTCATGTAGATAACTACGATACGGGAGG
GCTTACCATCTGGCCCCAGTGCTGCAATGATACCGCGAGACCCACGCTCACCGGCTCCAGATTTATCAGC
AATAAACCAGCCAGCCGGAAGGGCCGAGCGCAGAAGTGGTCCTGCAACTTTATCCGCCTCCATCCAGTCT
ATTAATTGTTGTCGGGAAGCTAGAGTAAGTAGTTCGCCAGTTAATAGTTTGCGCAACGTTGTTGCCATTG
CTACAGGCATCGTGGTGTCACGCTCGTCGTTTGGTATGGCTTCATTCAGCTCCGGTTCCCAACGATCAAG
GCGAGTTACATGATCCCCCATGTTGTGCAAAAAAGCGGTTAGCTCCTTCGGTCCTCCGATCGTTGTCAGA
AGTAAGTTGGCCGCAGTGTTATCACTCATGGTTATGGCAGCACTGCATAATTCTCTTACTGTCATGCCAT
CCGTAAGATGCTTTTCTGTGACTGGTGAGTACTCAACCAAGTCATTCTGAGAATAGTGTATGCGGCGACC
GAGTTGCTCTTGCCCGGCGTCAATACGGGATAATACCGCGCCACATAGCAGAACTTTAAAAGTGCTCATC
ATTGGAAAACGTTCTTCGGGGCGAAAACTCTCAAGGATCTTACCGCTGTTGAGATCCAGTTCGATGTAAC
CCACTCGTGCACCCAACTGATCTTCAGCATCTTTTACTTTCACCAGCGTTTCTGGGTGAACAAAAACAGG
AAGGCAAAATGCCGCAAAAAAGGGAATAAGGGCGACACGGAAATGTTGAATACTCATACTCTTCCTTTTT
CAATATTATTGAAGCATTTATCAGGGTTATTGTCTCATGAGCGGATACATATTTGAATGTATTTAGAAAA
ATAAACAAATAGGGGTTCCGCGCACATTTCCCCGAAAAGTGCCACCTAAATTGTAAGCGTTAATATTTTG
TTAAAATTCGCGTTAAATTTTTGTTAAATCAGCTCATTTTTTAACCAATAGGCCGAAATCGGCAAAATCC
CTTATAAATCAAAAGAATAGACCGAGATAGGGT
[37 nt withheld, positions 7874-7910]
AAAGAACGTGGACTCCAACGTCAAAGG
[49 nt withheld, positions 7938-7986]
T
[91 nt withheld, positions 7988-8078]
G
[124 nt withheld, positions 8080-8203]
CCCATTCGCCATTCAGGCTGCGCAACTGTTGGGAAGGGCGATCGGTGCGGGCCTCTTCGCTATTACGCCA
GCTGGCGAAAGGGGGATGTGCTGCAAGGCGATTAAGTTGGGTAACGCCAGGGTTTT
Features (pLannotate 1.2.2; 21 found; start..end, strand, type, name):
     39..57      +  promoter       T7 promoter: promoter for bacteriophage T7 RNA polymerase
    205..221     +  CDS            3xFLAG (fragment): three tandem FLAG® epitope tags
    247..445     +  CDS            MS2 (fragment): bacteriophage MS2 coat protein binds to a specific stem-loop structure in the viral RNA (Peabody, 1993)
    451..594     +  CDS            MS2 (fragment): bacteriophage MS2 coat protein binds to a specific stem-loop structure in the viral RNA (Peabody, 1993)
    598..948     +  CDS            CAPSD_BPMS2 (fragment): Experimental evidence at protein level: Swiss-Prot protein existence level 1. Acts as a translational repressor of viral replicase synthesis late in infection. This latter function is the result of capsid protein interaction with an RNA hairpin which contains the replicase ribosome-binding site. From Escherichia phage MS2 (Bacteriophage MS2).
   1012..3276    +  CDS            BRAF: BRAF_HUMAN - Also known as BRAF1, RAFB1. Experimental evidence at protein level: Swiss-Prot protein existence level 1. Protein kinase involved in the transduction of mitogenic signals from the cell membrane to the nucleus (Probable). Phosphorylates MAP2K1, and thereby activates the MAP kinase signal transduction pathway (PubMed:21441910, PubMed:29433126). May play a role in the postsynaptic responses of hippocampal neurons (PubMed:1508179). From Homo sapiens (Human).
   3494..3956    +  misc_feature   IRES: internal ribosome entry site (IRES) of the encephalomyocarditis virus (EMCV)
   3970..4659    +  CDS            mCherry: mCherry is a basic (constitutively fluorescent) red fluorescent protein published in 2004, derived from Discosoma sp.. It is reported to be a very rapidly-maturing monomer with low acid sensitivity.
   4723..5307    +  CDS            PuroR (fragment): puromycin N-acetyltransferase; pac from Streptomyces; confers resistance to puromycin
   5320..5404    +  CDS            large T antigen (fragment): large T antigen from SV40 (simian virus 40)
   5427..5548    +  polyA_signal   SV40 poly(A) signal: SV40 polyadenylation signal
   5557..5575    -  promoter       T3 promoter: promoter for bacteriophage T3 RNA polymerase
   5620..5636    -  protein_bind   lac operator: The lac repressor binds to the lac operator to inhibit transcription in E. coli. This inhibition can be relieved by adding lactose or isopropyl-β-D-thiogalactopyranoside (IPTG). lac repressor encoded by lacI
   5644..5674    -  promoter       lac promoter: promoter for the E. coli lac operon
   5689..5710    -  protein_bind   CAP binding site: CAP binding activates transcription in the presence of cAMP. E. coli catabolite activator protein
   5723..5815    -  CDS            lacI (fragment): lac repressor; lacI; The lac repressor binds to the lac operator to inhibit transcription in E. coli. This inhibition can be relieved by adding lactose or isopropyl-β-D-thiogalactopyranoside (IPTG).
   5998..6586    -  rep_origin     ori: high-copy-number ColE1/pMB1/pBR322/pUC origin of replication
   6757..7617    -  CDS            AmpR: β-lactamase; bla; confers resistance to ampicillin, carbenicillin, and related antibiotics
   7618..7722    -  promoter       AmpR promoter: bla
   7775..8203    -  rep_origin     f1 ori (sequence partly withheld): f1 bacteriophage origin of replication; arrow indicates direction of (+) strand synthesis
   8208..36      -  CDS            lacZα (fragment) (across the origin): LacZα fragment of β-galactosidase; lacZ fragment
