[The description below was written by a language model from this plasmid's Addgene catalogue record and pLannotate feature annotations shown in this document.]
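Description:
(attB) tdMCP-tagged BRaf is a promoterless mammalian integration vector built on a custom Bxb1 attB backbone of roughly 8.3 kb. It is designed for site-specific recombination into landing pad cell lines that carry a single genomic promoter. Because the plasmid has no mammalian promoter of its own, the cassette should be expressed only after Bxb1-mediated integration places it downstream of the landing pad promoter, which limits expression to one copy per cell. The attB site itself is not picked out in the automated feature table, although the catalogue entry describes it. In bacteria the plasmid is maintained at high copy through a ColE1/pUC-type origin with ampicillin resistance. It also retains cloning-vector remnants: an f1 origin, lac promoter/operator and lacZα fragments, and flanking T7 and T3 promoters.

The payload is human BRAF, a kinase that phosphorylates MAP2K1 to activate the MAP kinase pathway. It is fused at its N terminus to a 3xFLAG epitope and a tandem dimer of the bacteriophage MS2 coat protein (tdMCP), which the annotation detects as consecutive MS2 coat protein segments. MCP binds a specific MS2 RNA stem-loop, so the tag can tether MS2-bearing RNAs to the kinase, while the FLAG tag allows detection or immunoprecipitation. Downstream, an EMCV IRES drives translation of mCherry-P2A-PuroR from the same transcript, giving a red fluorescent reporter and puromycin selection for successful integrants. An SV40 polyadenylation signal terminates the transcript.

According to the record, this version deliberately lacks the MS2-circRNA barcodes. It is used to integrate the tagged kinase without a barcode, within a multiplexed profiling approach for measuring intracellular protein abundance, activity, interactions and druggability.
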