Addgene plasmid #226165: (attB) tdMCP-tagged BRaf
Purpose: Used to integrate 3xFlag-tdMCP-BRaf without MS2-circRNA barcdes into landing pad cell lines containing a single promoter.
Depositing lab: Dustin Maly. Depositing organization: University of Washington. Publication: Multiplexed profiling of intracellular protein abundance, activity, interactions and druggability with LABEL-seq. Simon JJ, Fowler DM, Maly DJ. Nat Methods. 2024 Nov;21(11):2094-2106. doi: 10.1038/s41592-024-02456-7. Epub 2024 Oct 21. PubMed 39433876.
Backbone
  Vector backbone: Custom attB
  Total vector size (bp): 8326
  Vector type: Mammalian Expression ; Bxb1 attB, no promoter
  Selectable markers: Puromycin
Growth in bacteria
  Bacterial resistance: Ampicillin, 100 μg/mL
  Growth temperature: 37°C
  Growth strain: DH5alpha
  Copy number: High Copy
Gene/Insert
  Gene/Insert name: 3xFlag-tdMCP-BRaf (alt name: BRaf)
  Species: H. sapiens (human)
  Entrez Gene: BRAF (a.k.a. B-RAF1, B-raf, BRAF-1, BRAF1, NS7, RAFB1)
  Tag / fusion protein: 3xFlag-tdMCP (N terminal on insert); IRES-mCherry-P2A-PuroR (C terminal on insert)
Terms and licenses: Academic/Nonprofit Terms; Industry Terms: Not Available to Industry
How to cite: (attB) tdMCP-tagged BRaf was a gift from Dustin Maly (Addgene plasmid # 226165 ; http://n2t.net/addgene:226165 ; RRID:Addgene_226165)
